>Addgene plasmid #200443 | pLenti-m5HT6-EGFP | addgene full sequence | sequence record 392562 | Addgene NGS Result
GACATTGATTATTGACTAGTTATTAATAGTAATCAATTACGGGGTCATTAGTTCATAGCCCATATATGGA
GTTCCGCGTTACATAACTTACGGTAAATGGCCCGCCTGGCTGACCGCCCAACGACCCCCGCCCATTGACG
TCAATAATGACGTATGTTCCCATAGTAACGCCAATAGGGACTTTCCATTGACGTCAATGGGTGGAGTATT
TACGGTAAACTGCCCACTTGGCAGTACATCAAGTGTATCATATGCCAAGTACGCCCCCTATTGACGTCAA
TGACGGTAAATGGCCCGCCTGGCATTATGCCCAGTACATGACCTTATGGGACTTTCCTACTTGGCAGTAC
ATCTACGTATTAGTCATCGCTATTACCATGGTGATGCGGTTTTGGCAGTACATCAATGGGCGTGGATAGC
GGTTTGACTCACGGGGATTTCCAAGTCTCCACCCCATTGACGTCAATGGGAGTTTGTTTTGGCACCAAAA
TCAACGGGACTTTCCAAAATGTCGTAACAACTCCGCCCCATTGACGCAAATGGGCGGTAGGCGTGTACGG
TGGGAGGTCTATATAAGCAGCGCGTTTTGCCTGTACTGGGTCTCTCTGGTTAGACCAGATCTGAGCCTGG
GAGCTCTCTGGCTAACTAGGGAACCCACTGCTTAAGCCTCAATAAAGCTTGCCTTGAGTGCTTCAAGTAG
TGTGTGCCCGTCTGTTGTGTGACTCTGGTAACTAGAGATCCCTCAGACCCTTTTAGTCAGTGTGGAAAAT
CTCTAGCAGTGGCGCCCGAACAGGGACTTGAAAGCGAAAGGGAAACCAGAGGAGCTCTCTCGACGCAGGA
CTCGGCTTGCTGAAGCGCGCACGGCAAGAGGCGAGGGGCGGCGACTGGTGAGTACGCCAAAAATTTTGAC
TAGCGGAGGCTAGAAGGAGAGAGATGGGTGCGAGAGCGTCAGTATTAAGCGGGGGAGAATTAGATCGCGA
TGGGAAAAAATTCGGTTAAGGCCAGGGGGAAAGAAAAAATATAAATTAAAACATATAGTATGGGCAAGCA
GGGAGCTAGAACGATTCGCAGTTAATCCTGGCCTGTTAGAAACATCAGAAGGCTGTAGACAAATACTGGG
ACAGCTACAACCATCCCTTCAGACAGGATCAGAAGAACTTAGATCATTATATAATACAGTAGCAACCCTC
TATTGTGTGCATCAAAGGATAGAGATAAAAGACACCAAGGAAGCTTTAGACAAGATAGAGGAAGAGCAAA
ACAAAAGTAAGACCACCGCACAGCAAGCGGCCGCTGATCTTCAGACCTGGAGGAGGAGATATGAGGGACA
ATTGGAGAAGTGAATTATATAAATATAAAGTAGTAAAAATTGAACCATTAGGAGTAGCACCCACCAAGGC
AAAGAGAAGAGTGGTGCAGAGAGAAAAAAGAGCAGTGGGAATAGGAGCTTTGTTCCTTGGGTTCTTGGGA
GCAGCAGGAAGCACTATGGGCGCAGCGTCAATGACGCTGACGGTACAGGCCAGACAATTATTGTCTGGTA
TAGTGCAGCAGCAGAACAATTTGCTGAGGGCTATTGAGGCGCAACAGCATCTGTTGCAACTCACAGTCTG
GGGCATCAAGCAGCTCCAGGCAAGAATCCTGGCTGTGGAAAGATACCTAAAGGATCAACAGCTCCTGGGG
ATTTGGGGTTGCTCTGGAAAACTCATTTGCACCACTGCTGTGCCTTGGAATGCTAGTTGGAGTAATAAAT
CTCTGGAACAGATTTGGAATCACACGACCTGGATGGAGTGGGACAGAGAAATTAACAATTACACAAGCTT
AATACACTCCTTAATTGAAGAATCGCAAAACCAGCAAGAAAAGAATGAACAAGAATTATTGGAATTAGAT
AAATGGGCAAGTTTGTGGAATTGGTTTAACATAACAAATTGGCTGTGGTATATAAAATTATTCATAATGA
TAGTAGGAGGCTTGGTAGGTTTAAGAATAGTTTTTGCTGTACTTTCTATAGTGAATAGAGTTAGGCAGGG
ATATTCACCATTATCGTTTCAGACCCACCTCCCAACCCCGAGGGGACCCGACAGGCCCGAAGGAATAGAA
GAAGAAGGTGGAGAGAGAGACAGAGACAGATCCATTCGATTAGTGAACGGATCGGCACTGCGTGCGCCAA
TTCTGCAGACAAATGGCAGTATTCATCCACAATTTTAAAAGAAAAGGGGGGATTGGGGGGTACAGTGCAG
GGGAAAGAATAGTAGACATAATAGCAACAGACATACAAACTAAAGAATTACAAAAACAAATTACAAAAAT
TCAAAATTTTCGGGTTTATTACAGGGACAGCAGAGATCCAGTTTGGTTAATTAATTGGCTCCGGTGCCCG
TCAGTGGGCAGAGCGCACATCGCCCACAGTCCCCGAGAAGTTGTGGGGAGGGGTCGGCAATTGAACCGGT
GCCTAGAGAAGGTGGCGCGGGGTAAACTGGGAAAGTGATGTCGTGTACTGGCTCCGCCTTTTTCCCGAGG
GTGGGGGAGAACCGTATATAAGTGCAGTAGTCGCCGTGAACGTTCTTTTTCGCAACGGGTTTGCCGCCAG
AACACAGGTAAGTGCCGTGTGTGGTTCCCGCGGGCCTGGCCTCTTTACGGGTTATGGCCCTTGCGTGCCT
TGAATTACTTCCACCTGGCTGCAGTACGTGATTCTTGATCCCGAGCTTCGGGTTGGAAGTGGGTGGGAGA
GTTCGAGGCCTTGCGCTTAAGGAGCCCCTTCGCCTCGTGCTTGAGTTGAGGCCTGGCCTGGGCGCTGGGG
CCGCCGCGTGCGAATCTGGTGGCACCTTCGCGCCTGTCTCGCTGCTTTCGATAAGTCTCTAGCCATTTAA
AATTTTTGATGACCTGCTGCGACGCTTTTTTTCTGGCAAGATAGTCTTGTAAATGCGGGCCAAGATCTGC
ACACTGGTATTTCGGTTTTTGGGGCCGCGGGCGGCGACGGGGCCCGTGCGTCCCAGCGCACATGTTCGGC
GAGGCGGGGCCTGCGAGCGCGGCCACCGAGAATCGGACGGGGGTAGTCTCAAGCTGGCCGGCCTGCTCTG
GTGCCTGGCCTCGCGCCGCCGTGTATCGCCCCGCCCTGGGCGGCAAGGCTGGCCCGGTCGGCACCAGTTG
CGTGAGCGGAAAGATGGCCGCTTCCCGGCCCTGCTGCAGGGAGCTCAAAATGGAGGACGCGGCGCTCGGG
AGAGCGGGCGGGTGAGTCACCCACACAAAGGAAAAGGGCCTTTCCGTCCTCAGCCGTCGCTTCATGTGAC
TCCACGGAGTACCGGGCGCCGTCCAGGCACCTCGATTAGTTCTCGAGCTTTTGGAGTACGTCGTCTTTAG
GTTGGGGGGAGGGGTTTTATGCGATGGAGTTTCCCCACACTGAGTGGGTGGAGACTGAAGTTAGGCCAGC
TTGGCACTTGATGTAATTCTCCTTGGAATTTGCCCTTTTTGAGTTTGGATCTTGGTTCATTCTCAAGCCT
CAGACAGTGGTTCAAAGTTTTTTTCTTCCATTTCAGGTGTCGTGAGGAATTCGGCCATTACGGCCACCAT
GGTTCCAGAGCCCGGCCCTGTCAACAGTAGCACCCCAGCCTGGGGCCCCGGGCCACCGCCAGCCCCAGGG
GGCAGCGGCTGGGTGGCCGCTGCGCTGTGCGTGGTCATCGTGCTGACGGCAGCCGCCAATTCGCTGCTGA
TCGCGCTCATCTGCACGCAGCCCGCGCTGCGCAACACGTCTAACTTCTTCCTGGTGTCGCTCTTCACGTC
GGACCTGATGGTGGGATTGGTGGTGATGCCCCCAGCCATGCTGAACGCGCTGTATGGGCGCTGGGTGCTA
GCTCGCGGCCTCTGTCTGCTTTGGACCGCCTTCGACGTGATGTGCTGCAGCGCCTCCATTCTCAACCTCT
GCCTCATCAGCCTGGACCGCTACCTGCTCATCCTCTCGCCGCTGCGCTACAAGCTGCGCATGACAGCCCC
GCGTGCCCTGGCGCTCATCCTGGGTGCCTGGAGCCTCGCCGCGCTGGCCTCCTTCCTGCCCCTCTTGCTG
GGCTGGCATGAACTGGGCAAAGCTCGAACATCTGCCCCGGGCCAGTGCCGCCTATTGGCCAGCCTGCCTT
ATGTCCTCGTGGCGTCCGGCGTCACCTTTTTCCTGCCTTCGGGTGCCATCTGCTTCACCTACTGCAGGAT
CTTGCTGGCTGCCCGCAAGCAGGCGGTGCAAGTGGCCTCGCTCACCACGGGCACGGCTACGGCTGGCCAG
GCCTTGGAAACCTTGCAGGTGCCCAGGACACCACGCCCAGGGATGGAGTCTGCTGACAGTAGGCGTCTGA
CCACCAAGCATAGCAGGAAGGCCTTGAAGGCCAGCCTGACCCTCGGCATCCTGCTGAGCATGTTCTTTGT
CACCTGGCTGCCCTTCTTTGTGGCCAGCATAGCTCAGGCCGTATGTGACTGCATCTCTCCAGGTCTCTTC
GATGTCCTCACATGGCTGGGATACTGTAATAGCACCATGAACCCTATCATCTATCCCCTCTTCATGCGGG
ACTTCAAGAGGGCCCTGGGCAGGTTCGTGCCGTGTGTCCACTGTCCCCCGGAGCACCGGGCCAGCCCCGC
CTCCCCCTCCATGTGGACCTCTCACAGTGGTGCCAGGCCAGGCCTCAGCCTGCAGCAGGTGCTGCCCCTG
CCTCTGCCACCCAACTCAGATTCAGACTCAGCTTCAGGGGGCACCTCGGGCCTGCAGCTCACAGCCCAGC
TTTTGCTGCCTGGAGAGGCGACCCGGGACCCCCCGCCACCCACCAGGGCCCCTACTGTGGTCAACTTCTT
CGTCACAGACTCTGTGGAGCCTGAGATACGGCAGCATCCACTTGGTTCCCCCATGAACGGTACCGCGGGC
CCGGGATCCATCGCCACCATGGTGAGCAAGGGCGAGGAGCTGTTCACCGGGGTGGTGCCCATCCTGGTCG
AGCTGGACGGCGACGTAAACGGCCACAAGTTCAGCGTGTCCGGCGAGGGCGAGGGCGATGCCACCTACGG
CAAGCTGACCCTGAAGTTCATCTGCACCACCGGCAAGCTGCCCGTGCCCTGGCCCACCCTCGTGACCACC
CTGACCTACGGCGTGCAGTGCTTCAGCCGCTACCCCGACCACATGAAGCAGCACGACTTCTTCAAGTCCG
CCATGCCCGAAGGCTACGTCCAGGAGCGCACCATCTTCTTCAAGGACGACGGCAACTACAAGACCCGCGC
CGAGGTGAAGTTCGAGGGCGACACCCTGGTGAACCGCATCGAGCTGAAGGGCATCGACTTCAAGGAGGAC
GGCAACATCCTGGGGCACAAGCTGGAGTACAACTACAACAGCCACAACGTCTATATCATGGCCGACAAGC
AGAAGAACGGCATCAAGGTGAACTTCAAGATCCGCCACAACATCGAGGACGGCAGCGTGCAGCTCGCCGA
CCACTACCAGCAGAACACCCCCATCGGCGACGGCCCCGTGCTGCTGCCCGACAACCACTACCTGAGCACC
CAGTCCGCCCTGAGCAAAGACCCCAACGAGAAGCGCGATCACATGGTCCTGCTGGAGTTCGTGACCGCCG
CCGGGATCACTCTCGGCATGGACGAGCTGTACAAGTAAGGCCGCCTCGGCCGCGGCCGCAATCAACCTCT
GGATTACAAAATTTGTGAAAGATTGACTGGTATTCTTAACTATGTTGCTCCTTTTACGCTATGTGGATAC
GCTGCTTTAATGCCTTTGTATCATGCTATTGCTTCCCGTATGGCTTTCATTTTCTCCTCCTTGTATAAAT
CCTGGTTGCTGTCTCTTTATGAGGAGTTGTGGCCCGTTGTCAGGCAACGTGGCGTGGTGTGCACTGTGTT
TGCTGACGCAACCCCCACTGGTTGGGGCATTGCCACCACCTGTCAGCTCCTTTCCGGGACTTTCGCTTTC
CCCCTCCCTATTGCCACGGCGGAACTCATCGCCGCCTGCCTTGCCCGCTGCTGGACAGGGGCTCGGCTGT
TGGGCACTGACAATTCCGTGGTGTTGTCGGGGAAATCATCGTCCTTTCCTTGGCTGCTCGCCTGTGTTGC
CACCTGGATTCTGCGCGGGACGTCCTTCTGCTACGTCCCTTCGGCCCTCAATCCAGCGGACCTTCCTTCC
CGCGGCCTGCTGCCGGCTCTGCGGCCTCTTCCGCGTCTTCGCCTTCGCCCTCAGACGAGTCGGATCTCCC
TTTGGGCCGCCTCCCCGCCTGCCTGCAGGTTTGTCGAGACCTAGAAAAACATGGAGCAATCACAAGTAGC
AATACAGCAGCTACCAATGCTGATTGTGCCTGGCTAGAAGCACAAGAGGAGGAGGAGGTGGGTTTTCCAG
TCACACCTCAGGTACCTTTAAGACCAATGACTTACAAGGCAGCTGTAGATCTTAGCCACTTTTTAAAAGA
AAAGGGGGGACTGGAAGGGCTAATTCACTCCCAACGAAGACAAGATATCCTTGATCTGTGGATCTACCAC
ACACAAGGCTACTTCCCTGATTGGCAGAACTACACACCAGGGCCAGGGATCAGATATCCACTGACCTTTG
GATGGTGCTACAAGCTAGTACCAGTTGAGCAAGAGAAGGTAGAAGAAGCCAATGAAGGAGAGAACACCCG
CTTGTTACACCCTGTGAGCCTGCATGGGATGGATGACCCGGAGAGAGAAGTATTAGAGTGGAGGTTTGAC
AGCCGCCTAGCATTTCATCACATGGCCCGAGAGCTGCATCCGGACTGTACTGGGTCTCTCTGGTTAGACC
AGATCTGAGCCTGGGAGCTCTCTGGCTAACTAGGGAACCCACTGCTTAAGCCTCAATAAAGCTTGCCTTG
AGTGCTTCAAGTAGTGTGTGCCCGTCTGTTGTGTGACTCTGGTAACTAGAGATCCCTCAGACCCTTTTAG
TCAGTGTGGAAAATCTCTAGCAGGGCCCGTTTAAACCCGCTGATCAGCCTCGACTGTGCCTTCTAGTTGC
CAGCCATCTGTTGTTTGCCCCTCCCCCGTGCCTTCCTTGACCCTGGAAGGTGCCACTCCCACTGTCCTTT
CCTAATAAAATGAGGAAATTGCATCGCATTGTCTGAGTAGGTGTCATTCTATTCTGGGGGGTGGGGTGGG
GCAGGACAGCAAGGGGGAGGATTGGGAAGACAATAGCAGGCATGCTGGGGATGCGGTGGGCTCTATGGCT
TCTGAGGCGGAAAGAACCAGCTGGGGCTCTAGGGGGTATCCCC
[124 nt withheld, positions 7254-7377]
C
[91 nt withheld, positions 7379-7469]
A
[49 nt withheld, positions 7471-7519]
CCTTTGACGTTGGAGTCCACGTTCTTT
[37 nt withheld, positions 7547-7583]
ACCCTATCTCGGTCTATTCTTTTGATTTATAAGGGATTTTGCCGATTTCGGCCTATTGGTTAAAAAATGA
GCTGATTTAACAAAAATTTAACGCGAATTAATTCTGTGGAATGTGTGTCAGTTAGGGTGTGGAAAGTCCC
CAGGCTCCCCAGCAGGCAGAAGTATGCAAAGCATGCATCTCAATTAGTCAGCAACCAGGTGTGGAAAGTC
CCCAGGCTCCCCAGCAGGCAGAAGTATGCAAAGCATGCATCTCAATTAGTCAGCAACCATAGTCCCGCCC
CTAACTCCGCCCATCCCGCCCCTAACTCCGCCCAGTTCCGCCCATTCTCCGCCCCATGGCTGACTAATTT
TTTTTATTTATGCAGAGGCCGAGGCCGCCTCTGCCTCTGAGCTATTCCAGAAGTAGTGAGGAGGCTTTTT
TGGAGGCCTAGGCTTTTGCAAAAAGCTCCCGGGAGCTTGTATATCCATTTTCGGATCTGATCAGCACGTG
TTGACAATTAATCATCGGCATAGTATATCGGCATAGTATAATACGACAAGGTGAGGAACTAAACCATGGC
CAAGTTGACCAGTGCCGTTCCGGTGCTCACCGCGCGCGACGTCGCCGGAGCGGTCGAGTTCTGGACCGAC
CGGCTCGGGTTCTCCCGGGACTTCGTGGAGGACGACTTCGCCGGTGTGGTCCGGGACGACGTGACCCTGT
TCATCAGCGCGGTCCAGGACCAGGTGGTGCCGGACAACACCCTGGCCTGGGTGTGGGTGCGCGGCCTGGA
CGAGCTGTACGCCGAGTGGTCGGAGGTCGTGTCCACGAACTTCCGGGACGCCTCCGGGCCGGCCATGACC
GAGATCGGCGAGCAGCCGTGGGGGCGGGAGTTCGCCCTGCGCGACCCGGCCGGCAACTGCGTGCACTTCG
TGGCCGAGGAGCAGGACTGACACGTGCTACGAGATTTCGATTCCACCGCCGCCTTCTATGAAAGGTTGGG
CTTCGGAATCGTTTTCCGGGACGCCGGCTGGATGATCCTCCAGCGCGGGGATCTCATGCTGGAGTTCTTC
GCCCACCCCAACTTGTTTATTGCAGCTTATAATGGTTACAAATAAAGCAATAGCATCACAAATTTCACAA
ATAAAGCATTTTTTTCACTGCATTCTAGTTGTGGTTTGTCCAAACTCATCAATGTATCTTATCATGTCTG
TATACCGTCGACCTCTAGCTAGAGCTTGGCGTAATCATGGTCATAGCTGTTTCCTGTGTGAAATTGTTAT
CCGCTCACAATTCCACACAACATACGAGCCGGAAGCATAAAGTGTAAAGCCTGGGGTGCCTAATGAGTGA
GCTAACTCACATTAATTGCGTTGCGCTCACTGCCCGCTTTCCAGTCGGGAAACCTGTCGTGCCAGCTGCA
TTAATGAATCGGCCAACGCGCGGGGAGAGGCGGTTTGCGTATTGGGCGCTCTTCCGCTTCCTCGCTCACT
GACTCGCTGCGCTCGGTCGTTCGGCTGCGGCGAGCGGTATCAGCTCACTCAAAGGCGGTAATACGGTTAT
CCACAGAATCAGGGGATAACGCAGGAAAGAACATGTGAGCAAAAGGCCAGCAAAAGGCCAGGAACCGTAA
AAAGGCCGCGTTGCTGGCGTTTTTCCATAGGCTCCGCCCCCCTGACGAGCATCACAAAAATCGACGCTCA
AGTCAGAGGTGGCGAAACCCGACAGGACTATAAAGATACCAGGCGTTTCCCCCTGGAAGCTCCCTCGTGC
GCTCTCCTGTTCCGACCCTGCCGCTTACCGGATACCTGTCCGCCTTTCTCCCTTCGGGAAGCGTGGCGCT
TTCTCATAGCTCACGCTGTAGGTATCTCAGTTCGGTGTAGGTCGTTCGCTCCAAGCTGGGCTGTGTGCAC
GAACCCCCCGTTCAGCCCGACCGCTGCGCCTTATCCGGTAACTATCGTCTTGAGTCCAACCCGGTAAGAC
ACGACTTATCGCCACTGGCAGCAGCCACTGGTAACAGGATTAGCAGAGCGAGGTATGTAGGCGGTGCTAC
AGAGTTCTTGAAGTGGTGGCCTAACTACGGCTACACTAGAAGAACAGTATTTGGTATCTGCGCTCTGCTG
AAGCCAGTTACCTTCGGAAAAAGAGTTGGTAGCTCTTGATCCGGCAAACAAACCACCGCTGGTAGCGGTG
GTTTTTTTGTTTGCAAGCAGCAGATTACGCGCAGAAAAAAAGGATCTCAAGAAGATCCTTTGATCTTTTC
TACGGGGTCTGACGCTCAGTGGAACGAAAACTCACGTTAAGGGATTTTGGTCATGAGATTATCAAAAAGG
ATCTTCACCTAGATCCTTTTAAATTAAAAATGAAGTTTTAAATCAATCTAAAGTATATATGAGTAAACTT
GGTCTGACAGTTACCAATGCTTAATCAGTGAGGCACCTATCTCAGCGATCTGTCTATTTCGTTCATCCAT
AGTTGCCTGACTCCCCGTCGTGTAGATAACTACGATACGGGAGGGCTTACCATCTGGCCCCAGTGCTGCA
ATGATACCGCGAGACCCACGCTCACCGGCTCCAGATTTATCAGCAATAAACCAGCCAGCCGGAAGGGCCG
AGCGCAGAAGTGGTCCTGCAACTTTATCCGCCTCCATCCAGTCTATTAATTGTTGCCGGGAAGCTAGAGT
AAGTAGTTCGCCAGTTAATAGTTTGCGCAACGTTGTTGCCATTGCTACAGGCATCGTGGTGTCACGCTCG
TCGTTTGGTATGGCTTCATTCAGCTCCGGTTCCCAACGATCAAGGCGAGTTACATGATCCCCCATGTTGT
GCAAAAAAGCGGTTAGCTCCTTCGGTCCTCCGATCGTTGTCAGAAGTAAGTTGGCCGCAGTGTTATCACT
CATGGTTATGGCAGCACTGCATAATTCTCTTACTGTCATGCCATCCGTAAGATGCTTTTCTGTGACTGGT
GAGTACTCAACCAAGTCATTCTGAGAATAGTGTATGCGGCGACCGAGTTGCTCTTGCCCGGCGTCAATAC
GGGATAATACCGCGCCACATAGCAGAACTTTAAAAGTGCTCATCATTGGAAAACGTTCTTCGGGGCGAAA
ACTCTCAAGGATCTTACCGCTGTTGAGATCCAGTTCGATGTAACCCACTCGTGCACCCAACTGATCTTCA
GCATCTTTTACTTTCACCAGCGTTTCTGGGTGAGCAAAAACAGGAAGGCAAAATGCCGCAAAAAAGGGAA
TAAGGGCGACACGGAAATGTTGAATACTCATACTCTTCCTTTTTCAATATTATTGAAGCATTTATCAGGG
TTATTGTCTCATGAGCGGATACATATTTGAATGTATTTAGAAAAATAAACAAATAGGGGTTCCGCGCACA
TTTCCCCGAAAAGTGCCACCTGACGTCGACGGATCGGGAGATCTCCCGATCCCCTATGGTGCACTCTCAG
TACAATCTGCTCTGATGCCGCATAGTTAAGCCAGTATCTGCTCCCTGCTTGTGTGTTGGAGGTCGCTGAG
TAGTGCGCGAGCAAAATTTAAGCTACAACAAGGCAAGGCTTGACCGACAATTGCATGAAGAATCTGCTTA
GGGTTAGGCGTTTTGCGCTGCTTCGCGATGTACGGGCCAGATATACGCGTT
Features (pLannotate 1.2.2; 32 found; start..end, strand, type, name):
      1..380     +  enhancer       CMV enhancer: human cytomegalovirus immediate early enhancer
    381..580     +  promoter       CMV promoter: human cytomegalovirus (CMV) immediate early promoter
    598..778     +  LTR            5' LTR (truncated): truncated 5' long terminal repeat (LTR) from HIV-1
    825..950     +  misc_feature   HIV-1 Ψ: packaging signal of human immunodeficiency virus type 1
    934..1297    +  CDS            HIV-1 gag (fragment): gag protein from human immunodeficiency virus 1; gag
   1443..1676    +  misc_feature   RRE: The Rev response element (RRE) of HIV-1 allows for Rev-dependent mRNA export from the nucleus to the cytoplasm.
   2053..2153    +  CDS            Rev (fragment): human immunodeficiency virus 1 (HIV-1) Rev protein; rev; enhances nuclear export of unspliced and incompletely spliced viral mRNAs
   2203..2320    +  misc_feature   cPPT/CTS: central polypurine tract and central termination sequence of HIV-1
   2386..2597    +  promoter       EF-1α core promoter: core promoter for human elongation factor EF-1α
   2598..3536    +  intron         EF-1α intron A: intron upstream of the start codon of human EF-1α
   3569..4888    +  CDS            Htr6: 5HT6R_MOUSE - Experimental evidence at protein level: Swiss-Prot protein existence level 1. This is one of the several different receptors for 5- hydroxytryptamine (serotonin), a biogenic hormone that function as a neurotransmitter, a hormone, and a mitogen. The activity of this receptor is mediated by G proteins that stimulate adenylate cyclase. It has a high affinity for tricyclic psychotropic drugs (By similarity). Controls pyramidal neurons migration during corticogenesis, through the regulation of CDK5 activity (PubMed:25078650). Is an activator of TOR signaling (PubMed:23027611). From Mu
   4887..4909    +  misc_feature   MCS (fragment): multiple cloning site
   4919..5638    +  CDS            EGFP: the original enhanced GFP (Yang et al., 1996) mammalian codon-optimized
   5660..6248    +  misc_feature   WPRE: woodchuck hepatitis virus posttranscriptional regulatory element
   6259..6765    +  CDS            nef (fragment): NEF_HV1LA - Experimental evidence at protein level: Swiss-Prot protein existence level 1. Extracellular Nef protein targets CD4(+) T-lymphocytes for apoptosis by interacting with CXCR4 surface receptors. From Human immunodeficiency virus type 1 group M subtype B (isolate Lai) (HIV-1).
   6772..6952    +  LTR            5' LTR (truncated): truncated 5' long terminal repeat (LTR) from HIV-1
   6984..7208    +  polyA_signal   bGH poly(A) signal: bovine growth hormone polyadenylation signal
   7212..7233    +  promoter       SV40 promoter (fragment): SV40 enhancer and early promoter
   7254..7682    +  rep_origin     f1 ori (sequence partly withheld): f1 bacteriophage origin of replication; arrow indicates direction of (+) strand synthesis
   7696..8025    +  promoter       SV40 promoter: SV40 enhancer and early promoter
   8073..8120    +  promoter       EM7 promoter: synthetic bacterial promoter&nbsp
   8139..8513    +  CDS            BleoR: antibiotic-binding protein; Sh ble from Streptoalloteichus hindustanus; confers resistance to bleomycin, phleomycin, and Zeocin™
   8523..8648    +  CDS            ble (fragment): BLE_KLEPN - Experimental evidence at protein level: Swiss-Prot protein existence level 1. Binding protein with a strong affinity to the bleomycin family of antibiotics. Binds to CL990; an antimitotic-antibiotic compound. From Klebsiella pneumoniae.
   8643..8764    +  polyA_signal   SV40 poly(A) signal: SV40 polyadenylation signal
   8835..8857    -  protein_bind   lac operator (fragment): The lac repressor binds to the lac operator to inhibit transcription in E. coli. This inhibition can be relieved by adding lactose or isopropyl-β-D-thiogalactopyranoside (IPTG). lac repressor encoded by lacI
   8861..8891    -  promoter       lac promoter: promoter for the E. coli lac operon
   8906..8927    -  protein_bind   CAP binding site: CAP binding activates transcription in the presence of cAMP. E. coli catabolite activator protein
   8940..9032    -  CDS            lacI (fragment): lac repressor; lacI; The lac repressor binds to the lac operator to inhibit transcription in E. coli. This inhibition can be relieved by adding lactose or isopropyl-β-D-thiogalactopyranoside (IPTG).
   9215..9803    -  rep_origin     ori: high-copy-number ColE1/pMB1/pBR322/pUC origin of replication
   9974..10834   -  CDS            AmpR: β-lactamase; bla; confers resistance to ampicillin, carbenicillin, and related antibiotics
  10835..10939   -  promoter       AmpR promoter: bla
  10998..11050   -  misc_feature   bom (fragment): basis of mobility region from pBR322
