[The description below was written by a language model from this plasmid's Addgene catalogue record and pLannotate feature annotations shown in this document.]
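Description:
pLenti-m5HT6-EGFP is an 11.2 kb HIV-1-based lentiviral transfer plasmid for expressing the mouse serotonin receptor 5-HT6 (Htr6) fused at its C terminus to EGFP. It derives from a pEF1α-IRES-EGFP backbone from which the IRES-EGFP module was removed, with the fusion insert cloned between SfiI sites. In bacteria it is maintained through a high-copy ColE1/pUC-type origin and selected with ampicillin via the bla gene. An f1 origin is also present. The record lists a recombination-deficient strain for propagation, as is usual for plasmids carrying repeated LTR sequences.

The viral genome is transcribed in packaging cells from a CMV enhancer/promoter placed upstream of a truncated 5' LTR, a chimeric arrangement that typically makes genomic RNA production Tat-independent. It is followed by the Ψ packaging signal with a partial gag sequence, the Rev response element for nuclear export of the unspliced RNA, and the cPPT/CTS, which aids nuclear import of the reverse-transcribed genome. The internal expression cassette uses the human EF-1α core promoter with its intron A to drive the Htr6 coding sequence, joined through a short polylinker remnant to EGFP. A WPRE downstream enhances transcript stability and expression. The 3' end comprises a nef fragment and a truncated LTR, followed by a bGH polyadenylation signal. Outside the LTR-flanked region lies an SV40/EM7-driven bleomycin/Zeocin resistance cassette, which would not be transferred by the virus.

The stated purpose is lentiviral expression of the fluorescent receptor fusion, allowing its localisation to be visualised in transduced mammalian cells. The record gives no more specific application.
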