Addgene plasmid #200443: pLenti-m5HT6-EGFP
Purpose: Lentiviral expression of mouse m5HT6-EGFP
Depositing lab: Ken-Ichi Takemaru. Depositing organization: Stony Brook University.
Backbone
  Vector backbone: pEF1α-IRES-EGFP (IRES-EGFP removed)
  Backbone size w/o insert (bp): 9128
  Total vector size (bp): 11204
  Vector type: Lentiviral
Growth in bacteria
  Bacterial resistance: Ampicillin, 100 μg/mL
  Growth temperature: 37°C
  Growth strain: Stbl3
  Copy number: High Copy
Gene/Insert
  Gene/Insert name: 5HT6-EGFP (alt name: 5-hydroxytryptamine)
  Species: M. musculus (mouse)
  Promoter: EF1α
  Tag / fusion protein: EGFP (C terminal on insert)
  Cloning method: Restriction Enzyme; 5′ cloning site SfiI (unknown if destroyed); 3′ cloning site SfiI (not destroyed)
  Sequencing primers: 5′ TTCTCAAGCCTCAGACAGTG
Terms and licenses: Academic/Nonprofit Terms; Industry Terms: Not Available to Industry
How to cite: pLenti-m5HT6-EGFP was a gift from Ken-Ichi Takemaru (Addgene plasmid # 200443 ; http://n2t.net/addgene:200443 ; RRID:Addgene_200443)
